>Addgene plasmid #19076 | Ta1098 D34A | addgene partial sequence | sequence record 24484 | T7 5'-TAATACGACTCACTATAGGG-3'
TGCGNNATTCCCTCTGAATATTTTGTTTACTTTAAGAAGGAGATATACATATGCGCATTTTGGAAGAGGA
TCTTAAGAACAGCACGTACAGAATACGCATTGAAAGCCTGGACGATCTCTGGTATCTGAGAAATATACTC
TCTGAAGGCGCTGAGGTTTCAGCAATCACATTCAGGCGGGTCGAAGAATCAGCCGATGTGCAGAGATCGA
GGGAACGTGAAAGGATCCCGATAACGATAAGACTCAAGGTGGAGAAGATAGAATTCCAGGACTTTGACAA
CAGGCTCCGCATACTCGGAACGGTTATTGAGGGGCCGGAGGATACGAAGGGTAAGCACCAGTCCATAACG
GTCACGGTGGATAGCGAGATATCCATCACCAAGGAATGGGACGACCAGCACATCGATCTTTTGAAAGAGG
CGACGGATGAAAAATACGTTACGGTATATACCGCTGTAGCCATGGATGAGGATGAAGCGCAGATTTTTCT
GATACATCCGTACGGAATCCAGCAGGTCGGCACTGTCTATTCAGGGAGATCCGGTAAATACGCAGAGGGC
AACTATTCCGAAGCCTCATTCNGGNNTGNTTGNGGCNNCCCNTNTAAAAACCTACCACACNTANTTTCAT
TTTTCNCGCCGGATTGCAGGACAGTCCAGGATCCCAGNTNCTGCGCTCAGAGGGAATAATGTCTCCGCNG
TTTTTCCGGCAACAGGACTGATCTGCGCTGTTATGATTCNTACCTCCGCGATGGGCGANCTNTGATATGA
AGGTCGCNGGACAGGAANATGATGATTCTGTCCATGAAAGATTGGGCTNGGAGACAATGAATGCNNCATG
GGCTGCAACNTATACNTGATTCAACAGTGAAACTGCT
