[The description below was written by a language model from this plasmid's Addgene catalogue record.]
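Description:
Ta1098 D34A is a bacterial expression plasmid built on the pET21a(+) backbone (about 5.4 kb without insert). It carries a roughly 1 kb open reading frame encoding the pelota-related cell division protein Ta1098 from the archaeon Thermoplasma acidophilum. This protein is the archaeal counterpart of yeast Dom34, which explains why the record links the insert to the DOM34 gene entry even though the coding sequence is of Thermoplasma origin. The insert was cloned by restriction digestion between NdeI and XhoI, and both sites remain intact. It carries a single point substitution, aspartate 34 to alanine.

No feature table accompanies the record, so the regulatory elements are not listed explicitly. As a pET21a(+) derivative with T7 given as the 5′ sequencing primer, the construct would be expected to drive expression from a T7 promoter under lac operator control, which requires an E. coli host that supplies T7 RNA polymerase. The catalogue notes a C-terminal tag on the insert without naming it. Cloning into XhoI of this backbone commonly places the insert in frame with the vector's C-terminal hexahistidine tag, but the record does not confirm this. The plasmid is selected with ampicillin, is listed as high copy, and is propagated in a standard cloning strain.

The associated publication concerns the structure and function of Dom34, a key factor in no-go mRNA decay. This suggests the plasmid was used to produce recombinant mutant protein for comparison with the wild type, although the record does not state the specific role being tested for residue D34.
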