Addgene plasmid #19076: Ta1098 D34A
Depositing lab: SeWon Suh. Depositing organization: Seoul National University. Publication: Structural and functional insights into dom34, a key component of no-go mRNA decay. Lee HH, Kim YS, Kim KH, Heo I, Kim SK, Kim O, Kim HK, Yoon JY, Kim HS, Kim do J, Lee SJ, Yoon HJ, Kim SJ, Lee BG, Song HK, Kim VN, Park CM, Suh SW. Mol Cell. 2007 Sep 21. 27(6):938-50. 10.1016/j.molcel.2007.07.019 PubMed 17889667.
Backbone
  Vector backbone: pET21a(+)
  Backbone size w/o insert (bp): 5443
  Vector type: Bacterial Expression
Growth in bacteria
  Bacterial resistance: Ampicillin, 100 μg/mL
  Growth temperature: 37°C
  Growth strain: DH5alpha
  Copy number: High Copy
Gene/Insert
  Gene/Insert name: Cell division protein pelota related protein (alt name: Thermoplasma acidophilum)
  Species: Thermoplasma acidophilum
  Insert size (bp): 1020
  Mutation: D34A
  Entrez Gene: DOM34 (a.k.a. YNL001W)
  Tag / fusion protein: C tag (C terminal on insert)
  Cloning method: Restriction Enzyme; 5′ cloning site NdeI (not destroyed); 3′ cloning site XhoI (not destroyed)
  Sequencing primers: 5′ T7
Terms and licenses: Academic/Nonprofit Terms; Industry Terms: Not Available to Industry
How to cite: Ta1098 D34A was a gift from SeWon Suh (Addgene plasmid # 19076 ; http://n2t.net/addgene:19076 ; RRID:Addgene_19076)
